>Addgene plasmid #208403 | pUb FLAG-Mts D85N | addgene full sequence | sequence record 416783 | Addgene NGS Result
AGCTTGGAGCGAACGACCTACACCGAACTGAGATACCTACAGCGTGAGCTATGAGAAAGCGCCACGCTTC
CCGAAGGGAGAAAGGCGGACAGGTATCCGGTAAGCGGCAGGGTCGGAACAGGAGAGCGCACGAGGGAGCT
TCCAGGGGGAAACGCCTGGTATCTTTATAGTCCTGTCGGGTTTCGCCACCTCTGACTTGAGCGTCGATTT
TTGTGATGCTCGTCAGGGGGGCGGAGCCTATGGAAAAACGCCAGCAACGCGGCCTTTTTACGGTTCCTGG
CCTTTTGCTGGCCTTTTGCTCACATGTTCTTTCCTGCGTTATCCCCTGATTCTGTGGATAACCGTATTAC
CGCCTTTGAGTGAGCTGATACCGCTCGCCGCAGCCGAACGACCGAGCGCAGCGAGTCAGTGAGCGAGGAA
GCGGAAGAGCGCCCAATACGCAAACCGCCTCTCCCCGCGCGTTGGCCGATTCATTAATGCAGCTGGCACG
ACAGGTTTCCCGACTGGAAAGCGGGCAGTGAGCGCAACGCAATTAATGTGAGTTAGCTCACTCATTAGGC
ACCCCAGGCTTTACACTTTATGCTTCCGGCTCGTATGTTGTGTGGAATTGTGAGCGGATAACAATTTCAC
ACAGGAAACAGCTATGACCATGATTACGCCAAGCTTTGTCGCCGGAACGCAGCGACAGAGATTCCAATGT
GTCCGTATCTTTCAGGCTTTTGCCCTTCAGTTCCAGACGAAGCGACTGGCGATTCGCGTGTGGGGTCTGC
TTCAGGGTCTTGTGAATTAGGGCGCGCAGATCGCCGATGGGCGTGGCGCCGGAGGGCACCTTCACCTTGC
CGTACGGCTTGCTGTTCTTCGCGTTCAAAATCTCCAGCTCCATTTTGCTTTCGGTGCGCTTGCAATCAGT
ACTGTCCAAAATCGAAAATCGCCGAACCGTAGTGTGACCGTGCGGGGCTCTGCGAAAATAAACTTTTTTA
GGTATATGGCCACACACGGGGAAAGCACAGTGGATTATATGTTTTAATATTATAATATGCAGGTTTTCAT
TACTTATCCAGATGTAAGCCCACTTAAAGCGATTTAACAATTATTTGCCGAAAGAGTATAAACAAATTTC
ACTTAAAAATGGATTAAGAAAAGCTAGCTTGTGTAAGATTATGCGCAGCGTTGCCAGATAGCTCCATTTA
AAACACTTCAAAAACAATAAGTTTTGAAAATATATACATAAATAGCAGTCGTTGCCGCAACGCTCAACAC
ATCACACTTTTAAAACACCCTTTACCTACACAGAATTACTTTTTAAATTTCCAGTCAAGCTGCGAGTTTC
AAAATTATAGCCGGTAGAGAAGACAGTGCTATTTCAAAAGCAAACTAACAAGGGTCTTAAATTCCAAAAC
ACCAATCCTAACAAGCCTTGGACTTTTGTAAGTTTAGATCAAAGGTGGCATTGCATTCAATGTCATGGTA
AGAAGTAGGTCGTCTAGGTAGAAATCCTCATTCAGCCGGTCAAGTCAGTACGAGAAAGGTCTCAATTTGA
AATTGTCTTAAAAATATTTTATTGTTTTGTACTGTGGTGAGTTTAAACGAAAAACACAAAAAAAAAGTGA
TACACAGAAATCATAAAAAATTTTAATACAAGGTATTCGTACGTATCAAAAACATTTCGGCACAATTTTT
TTTCTCTGTACTAAAGTGTTACGAACACTACGGTATTTTTTAGTGATTTTCAACGGACACCGAAGGTATA
TAAACAGCGTTCGCGAACGGTCGCCTTCAAAACCAATTGACATTTGCAGCAGCAAGTACAAGTAGAAAGT
AAAGCGCAATCAGCGAAAAATTTATACTTAATTGTTGGTGATTAAAGTACAATTAAAAGAACATTCTCGA
AAGTCACAAGAAACGTAAGTTTTTAACTCGCTGTTACCAATTAGTAATAAGAGCAACAAGACGTTGAGTA
ATTTCAAGAAAAACTGCATTTCAAGGTCTTTGTTCGGCCATTTTTTTTTATTCAACGCTCTACGTAATTA
CAAAATAAGAAATTGGCAGCCACGCATCTTGTTTTCCCAATGAATTGGCATCAAAACGCAAACAAATCTA
TAAATAAAACTTGCGTGTTGATTTTCGCCAAGATTTATTGGCAAATTGTGAAATTCGCAGTGACGCATTT
GAAAATTCGAGAAATCACGAACGCACTCGATCGAGCATTTGTGTGCATGTTATTAGTTAGTTGTTTAGTT
AATTGAAGTATTTTACCAACGAAATCCACTTATTTTTAGCTGAAATAGAGTAGGTTGCTTAAACAAAGCC
ACGTCTGAAAATTTCTTATTGCTTGTAGTTGTGACGTCACCATATACACACAAAATAATGTGTATGCATG
CATTTCAGCTGTGTATATATACATGCACACACTCGCAACACGAAAACGATGACGAAGCAACGGAACAAAG
GTTTCTCAACTACCCTTTGTTCCCTGTTTCTTCGCTTTCCTTTGTTCCAATATTCGTAGAGGGTTAATAG
GGGTTTCTCAACAAAGTTGGCGTCGATAAATAAGTTTCCCATTTTTATTCCCCAGCCAGGAAGTTAGTTT
CAATAGTTTTGTAATTTCAACGAAACTCATTTGATTTCGTACTAATTTTCCACATCTCTATTTTCTGCCC
GCAGAATAATCCAAACTGCAGGTCGACTCTAGCTAGAGGAAGCTTATGGACTACAAAGACCATGACGGTG
ATTATAAAGATCATGATATCGATTACAAGGATGACGATGACAAGGATCCACTAGTCGAGGATAAAGCAAC
AACAAAAGATCTTGATCAATGGATTGAGCAGTTGAACGAATGCAATCAGTTGACAGAGACACAAGTTCGC
ACCCTCTGCGACAAGGCCAAGGAGATTCTCTCCAAGGAGTCCAATGTGCAGGAGGTAAAATGCCCGGTGA
CAGTGTGCGGAGATGTCCACGGTCAGTTTCACGACCTCATGGAGCTCTTCCGGATAGGCGGCAAGTCTCC
GGACACCAACTACCTGTTCATGGGCAACTACGTGGACCGTGGATACTACTCCGTGGAGACCGTGACCCTT
CTGGTGGCCCTGAAGGTTCGCTATCGCGAGCGCATCACCATCCTGCGCGGTAACCACGAGTCGCGCCAGA
TCACACAGGTGTACGGCTTCTACGACGAGTGCCTGCGCAAGTATGGCAATGCCAACGTTTGGAAGTACTT
CACGGATCTGTTCGACTACTTGCCACTGACGGCACTCGTCGACGGGCAGATCTTCTGCCTGCACGGAGGC
CTCAGTCCCTCGATCGACAGTCTGGATCACATTCGGGCCCTCGATCGCTTGCAGGAGGTTCCGCACGAGG
GTCCCATGTGCGATCTGCTCTGGTCCGATCCCGATGACAGGGGTGGCTGGGGAATCTCGCCTCGTGGCGC
CGGTTACACCTTTGGCCAGGATATTTCGGAAACCTTTAACAACACAAACGGCCTGACACTGGTGTCGCGC
GCCCATCAGCTGGTGATGGAGGGCTACAACTGGTGTCACGATCGCAATGTGGTCACAATATTCTCAGCGC
CAAACTATTGCTACCGCTGTGGCAACCAAGCGGCTCTTATGGAACTGGATGATTCACTTAAATTTTCATT
CCTACAATTTGACCCAGCACCCAGGCGCGGGGAGCCTCATGTTACGCGAAGAACACCCGATTATTTCCTT
TAATCTAGAGGGCCCGCGGTTCGAAGGTAAGCCTATCCCTAACCCTCTCCTCGGTCTCGATTCTACGCGT
ACCGGTCATCATCACCATCACCATTGAGTTTATCTGACTAAATCTTAGTTTGTATTGTCATGTTTTAATA
CAATATGTTATGTTTAAATATGTTTTTAATAAATTTTATAAAATAATTTCAACTTTTATTGTAACAACAT
TGTCCATTTACACACTCCTTTCAAGCGCGTGGGATCGATGCTCACTCAAAGGCGGTAATACGGTTATCCA
CAGAATCAGGGGATAACGCAGGAAAGAACATGTGAGCCATATGGGCCCATGTGAGCCATATGGTGCACTC
TCAGTACAATCTGCTCTGATGCCGCATAGTTAAGCCAGCCCCGACACCCGCCAACACCCGCTGACGCGCC
CTGACGGGCTTGTCTGCTCCCGGCATCCGCTTACAGACAAGCTGTGACCGTCTCCGGGAGCTGCATGTGT
CAGAGGTTTTCACCGTCATCACCGAAACGCGCGAGACGAAAGGGCCTCGTGATACGCCTATTTTTATAGG
TTAATGTCATGATAATAATGGTTTCTTAGACGTCAGGTGGCACTTTTCGGGGAAATGTGCGCGGAACCCC
TATTTGTTTATTTTTCTAAATACATTCAAATATGTATCCGCTCATGAGACAATAACCCTGATAAATGCTT
CAATAATATTGAAAAAGGAAGAGTATGAGTATTCAACATTTCCGTGTCGCCCTTATTCCCTTTTTTGCGG
CATTTTGCCTTCCTGTTTTTGCTCACCCAGAAACGCTGGTGAAAGTAAAAGATGCTGAAGATCAGTTGGG
TGCACGAGTGGGTTACATCGAACTGGATCTCAACAGCGGTAAGATCCTTGAGAGTTTTCGCCCCGAAGAA
CGTTTTCCAATGATGAGCACTTTTAAAGTTCTGCTATGTGGCGCGGTATTATCCCGTATTGACGCCGGGC
AAGAGCAACTCGGTCGCCGCATACACTATTCTCAGAATGACTTGGTTGAGTACTCACCAGTCACAGAAAA
GCATCTTACGGATGGCATGACAGTAAGAGAATTATGCAGTGCTGCCATAACCATGAGTGATAACACTGCG
GCCAACTTACTTCTGACAACGATCGGAGGACCGAAGGAGCTAACCGCTTTTTTGCACAACATGGGGGATC
ATGTAACTCGCCTTGATCGTTGGGAACCGGAGCTGAATGAAGCCATACCAAACGACGAGCGTGACACCAC
GATGCCTGTAGCAATGGCAACAACGTTGCGCAAACTATTAACTGGCGAACTACTTACTCTAGCTTCCCGG
CAACAATTAATAGACTGGATGGAGGCGGATAAAGTTGCAGGACCACTTCTGCGCTCGGCCCTTCCGGCTG
GCTGGTTTATTGCTGATAAATCTGGAGCCGGTGAGCGTGGGTCTCGCGGTATCATTGCAGCACTGGGGCC
AGATGGTAAGCCCTCCCGTATCGTAGTTATCTACACGACGGGGAGTCAGGCAACTATGGATGAACGAAAT
AGACAGATCGCTGAGATAGGTGCCTCACTGATTAAGCATTGGTAACTGTCAGACCAAGTTTACTCATATA
TACTTTAGATTGATTTAAAACTTCATTTTTAATTTAAAAGGATCTAGGTGAAGATCCTTTTTGATAATCT
CATGACCAAAATCCCTTAACGTGAGTTTTCGTTCCACTGAGCGTCAGACCCCGTAGAAAAGATCAAAGGA
TCTTCTTGAGATCCTTTTTTTCTGCGCGTAATCTGCTGCTTGCAAACAAAAAAACCACCGCTACCAGCGG
TGGTTTGTTTGCCGGATCAAGAGCTACCAACTCTTTTTCCGAAGGTAACTGGCTTCAGCAGAGCGCAGAT
ACCAAATACTGTTCTTCTAGTGTAGCCGTAGTTAGGCCACCACTTCAAGAACTCTGTAGCACCGCCTACA
TACCTCGCTCTGCTAATCCTGTTACCAGTGGCTGCTGCCAGTGGCGATAAGTCGTGTCTTACCGGGTTGG
ACTCAAGACGATAGTTACCGGATAAGGCGCAGCGGTCGGGCTGAACGGGGGGTTCGTGCACACAGCCC
Features (pLannotate 1.2.2; 15 found; start..end, strand, type, name):
    429..521     +  CDS            lacI (fragment): lac repressor; lacI; The lac repressor binds to the lac operator to inhibit transcription in E. coli. This inhibition can be relieved by adding lactose or isopropyl-β-D-thiogalactopyranoside (IPTG).
    534..555     +  protein_bind   CAP binding site: CAP binding activates transcription in the presence of cAMP. E. coli catabolite activator protein
    570..600     +  promoter       lac promoter: promoter for the E. coli lac operon
    608..624     +  protein_bind   lac operator: The lac repressor binds to the lac operator to inhibit transcription in E. coli. This inhibition can be relieved by adding lactose or isopropyl-β-D-thiogalactopyranoside (IPTG). lac repressor encoded by lacI
   2676..2692    -  misc_feature   MCS (fragment): pUC18/19 multiple cloning site
   2709..2774    +  CDS            3xFLAG: three tandem FLAG® epitope tags, followed by an enterokinase cleavage site
   2787..3710    +  CDS            mts: PP2A_DROME - Also known as PP2A, Pp2A-28D. Experimental evidence at protein level: Swiss-Prot protein existence level 1. From Drosophila melanogaster (Fruit fly).
   3736..3777    +  CDS            V5 tag: epitope tag from simian virus 5
   3822..3951    +  polyA_signal   OpIE-2 poly(A) signal: immediate-early gene 2 from the Orgyia pseudotsugata multicapsid nucleopolyhedrovirus; baculovirus polyadenylation signal
   3960..4027    -  rep_origin     RSF ori (fragment): Plasmids containing the RSF 1030 origin of replication can be propagated in E. coli cells that contain additional plasmids with compatible origins.
   4047..4098    -  misc_feature   bom (fragment): basis of mobility region from pBR322
   4200..4235    -  CDS            rop (fragment): Rop protein, which maintains plasmids at low copy number; rop
   4330..4434    +  promoter       AmpR promoter: bla
   4435..5295    +  CDS            AmpR: β-lactamase; bla; confers resistance to ampicillin, carbenicillin, and related antibiotics
   5466..246     +  rep_origin     ori (across the origin): high-copy-number ColE1/pMB1/pBR322/pUC origin of replication
