[The description below was written by a language model from this plasmid's Addgene catalogue record and pLannotate feature annotations shown in this document.]
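Description:
pUb FLAG-Mts D85N is an insect-cell expression plasmid built on the pUb 3xFLAG MCS backbone. It carries the Drosophila melanogaster gene microtubule star (mts), which encodes the catalytic subunit of protein phosphatase 2A, with a D85N point substitution. The coding sequence was cloned between BamHI and XbaI sites, both retained, placing it in frame behind the backbone's N-terminal 3xFLAG epitope, which includes an enterokinase cleavage site. According to the catalogue entry, expression is driven by the Ubi-p63e (ubiquitin) promoter, a constitutive Drosophila promoter. This promoter is not annotated in the feature table, although a large unannotated stretch lies upstream of the tag where it would be expected. Transcripts are terminated by the OpIE-2 baculovirus polyadenylation signal. A V5 tag sequence sits just downstream of the mts open reading frame, but the record does not say whether it is translated as part of the protein or lies beyond the insert's stop codon.

For propagation in E. coli, the plasmid has a high-copy ColE1/pUC-type origin and the bla gene with its own promoter, conferring ampicillin resistance. The table also lists short remnants of earlier cloning vectors, including lac regulatory elements and fragments of lacI, rop, bom, an RSF origin and the pUC polylinker, none of which appear to contribute to the expression cassette. No selectable marker for insect cells is annotated. The sequenced record is slightly longer than the catalogued vector size. The record gives the purpose only as expressing FLAG-tagged mutant Mts. The associated publication concerns the Integrator phosphatase module and premature transcription termination, a setting in which the epitope tag would allow detection or immunoprecipitation of the mutant protein in fly cells.
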