Addgene plasmid #208403: pUb FLAG-Mts D85N
Purpose: Expresses FLAG-tagged Drosophila mts protein with D85N mutation
Depositing lab: Jeremy Wilusz. Depositing organization: Baylor College of Medicine. Publication: IntS6 and the Integrator phosphatase module tune the efficiency of select premature transcription termination events. Fujiwara R, Zhai SN, Liang D, Shah AP, Tracey M, Ma XK, Fields CJ, Mendoza-Figueroa MS, Meline MC, Tatomer DC, Yang L, Wilusz JE. Mol Cell. 2023 Nov 14:S1097-2765(23)00902-4. doi: 10.1016/j.molcel.2023.10.035. PubMed 37995689.
Backbone
  Vector backbone: pUb 3xFLAG MCS
  Total vector size (bp): 5753
  Vector type: Insect Expression
Growth in bacteria
  Bacterial resistance: Ampicillin, 100 μg/mL
  Growth temperature: 37°C
  Growth strain: DH5alpha
  Copy number: Unknown
Gene/Insert
  Gene/Insert name: microtubule star
  Species: D. melanogaster (fly)
  Mutation: D85N
  Entrez Gene: mts (a.k.a. Dmel_CG7109, 5559, CG7109, DmPp2A-28D, Dmel\CG7109, ER2-6, MTS, MTS/PP2A, Mts, PP2, PP2A, PP2A 28D, PP2A C, PP2A-C, PP2A/MTS, PP2AC, PP2A[C], PP2A[[C]], PP2Ac, PP2a, PP2a 28D, Pp2A, Pp2A-28D, dPP2A, dPP2A-C, l(2)02496, l(2)s5286, pp2A)
  Promoter: Ubi-p63e
  Tag / fusion protein: 3xFLAG (N terminal on backbone)
  Cloning method: Restriction Enzyme; 5′ cloning site BamHI (not destroyed); 3′ cloning site XbaI (not destroyed)
  Sequencing primers: 5′ CAAAGTTGGCGTCGATAAATAAGTTTCC
Terms and licenses: Academic/Nonprofit Terms; Industry Terms: Not Available to Industry
How to cite: pUb FLAG-Mts D85N was a gift from Jeremy Wilusz (Addgene plasmid # 208403 ; http://n2t.net/addgene:208403 ; RRID:Addgene_208403)
